>Addgene plasmid #107646 | Pmo_collagen | addgene full sequence | sequence record 208836 | Addgene NGS Result
CTCACTGACTCGCTGCGCTCGGTCGTTCGGCTGCGGCGAGCGGTATCAGCTCACTCAAAGGCGGTAATAC
GGTTATCCACAGAATCAGGGGATAACGCAGGAAAGAACATGTGAGCAAAAGGCCAGCAAAAGGCCAGGAA
CCGTAAAAAGGCCGCGTTGCTGGCGTTTTTCCATAGGCTCCGCCCCCCTGACGAGCATCACAAAAATCGA
CGCTCAAGTCAGAGGTGGCGAAACCCGACAGGACTATAAAGATACCAGGCGTTTCCCCCTGGAAGCTCCC
TCGTGCGCTCTCCTGTTCCGACCCTGCCGCTTACCGGATACCTGTCCGCCTTTCTCCCTTCGGGAAGCGT
GGCGCTTTCTCATAGCTCACGCTGTAGGTATCTCAGTTCGGTGTAGGTCGTTCGCTCCAAGCTGGGCTGT
GTGCACGAACCCCCCGTTCAGCCCGACCGCTGCGCCTTATCCGGTAACTATCGTCTTGAGTCCAACCCGG
TAAGACACGACTTATCGCCACTGGCAGCAGCCACTGGTAACAGGATTAGCAGAGCGAGGTATGTAGGCGG
TGCTACAGAGTTCTTGAAGTGGTGGCCTAACTACGGCTACACTAGAAGAACAGTATTTGGTATCTGCGCT
CTGCTGAAGCCAGTTACCTTCGGAAAAAGAGTTGGTAGCTCTTGATCCGGCAAACAAACCACCGCTGGTA
GCGGTGGTTTTTTTGTTTGCAAGCAGCAGATTACGCGCAGAAAAAAAGGATCTCAAGAAGATCCTTTGAT
CTTTTCTACGGGGTCTGACGCTCAGTGGAACGACGCGTAACTCACGTTAAGGGATTTTGGTCATGAGCTT
GCGCCGTCCCGTCAAGTCAGCGTAATGCTCTGCCAGTGTTACAACCAATTAACCAATTCTGATTAGAAAA
ACTCATCGAGCATCAAATGAAACTGCAATTTATTCATATCAGGATTATCAATACCATATTTTTGAAAAAG
CCGTTTCTGTAATGAAGGAGAAAACTCACCGAGGCAGTTCCATAGGATGGCAAGATCCTGGTATCGGTCT
GCGATTCCGACTCGTCCAACATCAATACAACCTATTAATTTCCCCTCGTCAAAAATAAGGTTATCAAGTG
AGAAATCACCATGAGTGACGACTGAATCCGGTGAGAATGGCAAAAGTTTATGCATTTCTTTCCAGACTTG
TTCAACAGGCCAGCCATTACGCTCGTCATCAAAATCACTCGCATCAACCAAACCGTTATTCATTCGTGAT
TGCGCCTGAGCGAGACGAAATACGCGATCGCTGTTAAAAGGACAATTACAAACAGGAATCGAATGCAACC
GGCGCAGGAACACTGCCAGCGCATCAACAATATTTTCACCTGAATCAGGATATTCTTCTAATACCTGGAA
TGCTGTTTTTCCGGGGATCGCAGTGGTGAGTAACCATGCATCATCAGGAGTACGGATAAAATGCTTGATG
GTCGGAAGAGGCATAAATTCCGTCAGCCAGTTTAGTCTGACCATCTCATCTGTAACATCATTGGCAACGC
TACCTTTGCCATGTTTCAGAAACAACTCTGGCGCATCGGGCTTCCCATACAAGCGATAGATTGTCGCACC
TGATTGCCCGACATTATCGCGAGCCCATTTATACCCATATAAATCAGCATCCATGTTGGAATTTAATCGC
GGCCTCGACGTTTCCCGTTGAATATGGCTCATAACACCCCTTGTATTACTGTTTATGTAAGCAGACAGTT
TTATTGTTCATGATGATATATTTTTATCTTGTGCAATGTAACATCAGAGATTTTGAGACACGGGCCAGAG
CTGCCAGGAAACAGCTATGACCATGTAATACGACTCACTATAGGGGATCCTCAAAAAACCCCTCAAGACC
CGTTTAGAGGCCCCAAGGGGTTATGTGGAAGTAATACGACTCACTATAGGGCGAATTGGGTACCGGGCCC
GGCCAATTCTACCCGGTTGGTGATCTCATTTGCATGGCCATTACTCCACCTGGTGGTCCAGGGGGCCCTG
GTGGACCAATAGGACCCCTCTGGCCAATAGGGCCACTTTCTCCTTGTCTTCCCGGTAATCCGGCAACACC
TATAGGTCCAAGAACACCAGGATCTCCGCGTGGACCAATCACTCCCGTGGGACCAGTTGGTCCCTCTGTA
CCTGATGGACCAGGAGGTCCGTCGGGACCTGAGAAACCAGTTGGTCCTCTGTCACCATCTGATCCTGTTG
GTCCATCAAAGCCGGGACTTCCTTTAAGTCCTTTTTTTCCCGGAAGCCCTCGTGAACCTGGACGTCCAGC
TTGTCCTGGTTTTCCATTTGCTCCTGAAACTCCTTTATCGCCGACCAAGCCAGCTTCTCCTAATGCTCCA
TTAGGTCCTAGTTCCCCAGCATCTCCTGGATCGCCAGAGGGACCGGGTTTACCCAGAGCACCTCTAGAAC
CAGGCACTCCTGGAAATCCTCCAGATCCAGCTTTTCCAGGTTTCCCTTTTGCACCAGGTTTGCCTTTTCC
ACCCGGTCCCCCAGGTGGGCCTGGTGCTCCAACAGTTCCAGGATTTCCGGGTGGACCATCCATTCCAACT
GGCCCGGGAACACCAAGTTCGCCATAATCGCCAGTTAAACCCTCACTACCAGGGAGACCTGGTTTTCCTG
GTTTACCTAGACTTCCTTGTGGGCCAGAAGGACCAGGCGATCCCATTACTCCGGGGTCTCCTGTGGTTCC
ATCAGGGCCTGGCTTGCCATCAGTTCCAGGAGCTCCTGCCTTTCCCTTTTCGCCCTGTGGACCTCTAAGA
CCCAATGGACCTTTGCGTCCATTTGCTCCATTCATTCCAGGTACTCCTGGAACGCCTAGTCCTCCAGGTT
TTCCAACTGGTCCTTCTTTACCAGGATCGCCTTGCTTTCCTTGTTTTCCAGGTAATCCTAGATTTCCATC
TCGTCCTGGTAAACCAACTGGTCCAGGAGCTCCGGAAATACCAGGATCTCCTGCTTCTCCGGCAGGACCA
GGGGCACCTACACTTCCTTCTAATCCCATTGGTCCTAAAAGTCCTGGCTTTCCAGGAGCTCCCAGGGCTC
CTGATTTCCCTTCTTCACCGTCAGGCCCAGGAGCTCCGGCATCGCCAGGATCACCAGCATCTCCATCAGG
ACCAGTAGCGCCAGGTTTACCACTTGGACCAACTTCTCCTGGAACGCCATCAAGCCCCGGTTTACCAGTT
TCTCCCTTGGGACCTGCAGGGCCTGCTCCCCTGGGCTGTGGTTTGCTTATTCGAGCGGGATGGTAATGCC
GCTAGCCATGGAACCGGTGGATCCACTAGTTCTAGAGCGGCCGCCACCGCGGTGGAGCTCGAATTCATCG
ATGATATCAGATCTGCCGGTCTCCCTATAGTGAGTCGTATTACTTCCTAGCATAACCCCTTGGGGCCTCT
AAACGGGTCTTGAGGGGTTTTTTGCTTAAGACTGGCCGTCGTTTTACAACGTCGTGACTGGGAAAACATC
CATGCTAGCGTTAACGCGAGAGTAGGGAACTGCCAGGCATCAAATAAAACGAAAGGCTCAGTCGGAAGAC
TGGGCCTTTCGTTTTATCTGTTGTTTGTCGGTGAACGCTCTCCTGAGTAGGACAAATCCGCCGGGAGCGG
ATTTGAACGTTGTGAAGCAACGGCCCGGAGGGTGGCGGGCAGGACGCCCGCCATAAACTGCCAGGCATCA
AACTAAGCAGAAGGCCATCCTGACGGATGGCCTTTTTGCGTTTCTACAAACTCTTCCTGGCTAGCGGTAC
GCGTATTAATTGCGTTGCGCTCACTGCCCGCTTTCCAGTCGGGAAACCTGTCGTGCCAGCTGCATTAATG
AATCGGCCAACGCGCGGGGAGAGGCGGTTTGCGTATTGGGCGCTCTTCCGCTTCCTCG
Features (pLannotate 1.2.2; 12 found; start..end, strand, type, name):
    168..756     -  rep_origin     ori: high-copy-number ColE1/pMB1/pBR322/pUC origin of replication
    903..1712    -  CDS            KanR: aminoglycoside phosphotransferase; aph(3')-Ia; confers resistance to kanamycin in bacteria or G418 (Geneticin®) in eukaryotes
   1846..1864    +  promoter       T7 promoter: promoter for bacteriophage T7 RNA polymerase
   1872..1915    -  terminator     T7 terminator (fragment): transcription terminator for bacteriophage T7 RNA polymerase
   1922..1940    +  promoter       T7 promoter: promoter for bacteriophage T7 RNA polymerase
   3304..3350    -  misc_feature   MCS (fragment): pBluescript multiple cloning site
   3384..3402    -  promoter       T7 promoter: promoter for bacteriophage T7 RNA polymerase
   3407..3454    +  terminator     T7 terminator: transcription terminator for bacteriophage T7 RNA polymerase
   3461..3497    +  CDS            lacZα (fragment): LacZα fragment of β-galactosidase; lacZ fragment
   3544..3587    -  terminator     rrnB T1 terminator: Escherichia coli rrnB; transcription terminator T1 from the E. coli rrnB gene
   3719..3746    +  terminator     rrnB T2 terminator: transcription terminator T2 from the E. coli rrnB gene
   3801..3893    -  CDS            lacI (fragment): lac repressor; lacI; The lac repressor binds to the lac operator to inhibit transcription in E. coli. This inhibition can be relieved by adding lactose or isopropyl-β-D-thiogalactopyranoside (IPTG).
