[The description below was written by a language model from this plasmid's Addgene catalogue record and pLannotate feature annotations shown in this document.]
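Description:
Pmo_collagen is a small bacterial plasmid (about 3.9 kb in the sequenced record) built on the pPR-T4P backbone, a vector designed for producing RNA from cloned planarian gene fragments. It carries a roughly 1.3 kb collagen insert from the planarian Phagocata morgani, introduced by ligation-independent cloning. The plasmid is propagated in E. coli through a high-copy ColE1/pUC-type origin and is selected with kanamycin via the aph(3')-Ia aminoglycoside phosphotransferase gene.

The insert itself is not annotated in the feature table, but it evidently occupies the unannotated interval between two convergently oriented T7 promoters, one on each strand. Each of these is backed by a T7 terminator facing inward from the opposite side, so transcription initiated at one promoter runs through the insert and stops just beyond the other promoter. This arrangement allows both strands to be transcribed by T7 RNA polymerase, yielding complementary RNAs that anneal into double-stranded RNA for RNAi. A third T7 promoter lies upstream on the forward strand, outside the first terminator. A fragment of a pBluescript-type multiple cloning site lies at one end of the insert region. Other promoters for strand-specific riboprobe synthesis are not annotated, so the record does not show how antisense probes are generated. The rrnB T1 and T2 terminators help insulate the cassette from surrounding transcription, while the short lacZα and lacI fragments appear to be nonfunctional remnants of earlier vector construction.

The stated purpose is in situ hybridization and RNAi studies in planarians. The associated publication describes classroom activities on regeneration and stem cell biology, which suggests an educational as well as research use.
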