Addgene plasmid #107646: Pmo_collagen
Purpose: In situ hybridization and RNAi studies in planarians
Depositing lab: Alejandro Sánchez. Depositing organization: Stowers Institute for Medical Research. Publication: Hands-On Classroom Activities for Exploring Regeneration and Stem Cell Biology with Planarians. Accorsi A, Williams MM, Ross EJ, Robb SMC, Elliott SA, Tu KC, Sanchez Alvarado A. The American Biology Teacher 79(3):208-223. Mar 2017. 10.1525/abt.2017.79.3.208.
Backbone
  Vector backbone: pPR-T4P
  Backbone size w/o insert (bp): 2636
  Vector type: RNAi ; In situ hybridization
Growth in bacteria
  Bacterial resistance: Kanamycin, 50 μg/mL
  Growth temperature: 37°C
  Growth strain: DH5alpha
  Copy number: Unknown
Gene/Insert
  Gene/Insert name: collagen
  Species: Phagocata morgani
  Insert size (bp): 1300
  Cloning method: Ligation Independent Cloning
Terms and licenses: Academic/Nonprofit Terms; Industry Terms: Not Available to Industry
How to cite: Pmo_collagen was a gift from Alejandro Sánchez (Addgene plasmid # 107646 ; http://n2t.net/addgene:107646 ; RRID:Addgene_107646)
