>Addgene plasmid #107646 | Pmo_collagen | depositor full sequence | sequence record 203002 | Full Sequence
CTCGAATAAGCAAACCACAGCCCAGAGGAGCAGGCCCTGCAGGTCCGAAGGGGGAAACTGGTAAACCGGG
GCTTGATGGCGTTCCAGGAGAAGTTGGTCCAAGTGGTAAACCTGGCGCAACTGGTCCTGATGGAGATGCT
GGTGATCCTGGCGATGCCGGAGCTCCTGGGCCTGACGGCGAAGAAGGGAAATCAGGTGCTCTGGGAGCTC
CTGGAAAGCCAGGACTTTTAGGACCAATGGGATTAGAAGGAAGTGTAGGTGCCCCTGGACCTGCCGGAGA
AGCAGGAGATTCTGGTATTTCAGGAGCTCCTGGACCAGTTGGTTTACCAGGACGAGATGGCAATCTAGGT
TTACCTGGAAAACAAGGAAAGCAAGGCGATCCTGGTAAAGAAGGACCAGTTGGAAAACCTGGAGGACTAG
GCGTTCCAGGTGTACCTGGAATGAATGGGGCAAATGGACGCAAAGGTCCATTAGGCCTTAGAGGTCCACA
GGGTGATAAAGGAAAGACAGGAGCCCCTGGAACTGATGGCAAGCCAGGCCCTGATGGAACTACAGGAGAC
CCTGGAGTAATGGGATCGCCTGGTCCTTCTGGCCCACAAGGAAGTCTAGGTAAACCAGGAAAACCGGGTC
TCCCTGGTAGTGAGGGTTTAACTGGCGATTATGGCGAACTTGGTGTTCCCGGGCCAGTTGGAATGGATGG
TCCACCCGGAAATCCTGGAACTGTTGGAGCACCAGGCCCACCTGGGGGACCGGGTGGAAAAGGCAAACCT
GGTGCAAAAGGGAAACCTGGAAAAGCTGGATCTGGAGGATTTCCAGGAGTGCCTGGTTCTAGAGGTGCTC
TGGGTAAACCCGGTCCCTCTGGCGATCCAGGAGATGCTGGGGAACTAGGACCTAATGGAGCATTAGGAGA
AGCTGGCTTGGTCGGCGATAAAGGAGTTTCAGGAGCAAATGGAAAACCAGGACAAGCTGGACGTCCAGGT
TCACGAGGGCTTCCGGGAGTTAAAGGACCTAAAGGAAGTCCCGGTTTTGATGGACCAACAGGATCAGATG
GTGACAGAGGACCAACTGGTTTCTCAGGTCCCGACGGACCTCCTGGTCCATCAGGTACAGAAGGACCAAC
TGGTCCCACGGGAGTGATTGGTCCGCGTGGAGATCCTGGTGTTCTTGGACCTATAGGTGTTCCCGGATTA
CCGGGGAGACAAGGAGAAAGTGGCCCTATTGGCCAGAGGGGTCCTATTGGTCCACCAGGGCCCCCTGGAC
CACCAGGTGGAGTAATGGCCATGCAAATGAGATCACCAAC
